Addgene plasmid #40567: pEMB018 LRRK2_BC_1520_2148_K1906M
Depositing lab: Michael J Fox Foundation MJFF. Depositing organization: Michael J Fox Foundation.
Backbone
  Vector backbone: pEMB108
  Backbone manufacturer: Emerald
  Vector type: Baculovirus
Growth in bacteria
  Bacterial resistance: Ampicillin, 100 μg/mL
  Growth temperature: 37°C
  Growth strain: Top10
  Copy number: High Copy
Gene/Insert
  Gene/Insert name: LRRK2
  Species: H. sapiens (human)
  Mutation: aa1520_2148; K1906M
  Entrez Gene: LRRK2 (a.k.a. AURA17, DARDARIN, PARK8, RIPK7, ROCO2)
  Promoter: polH
  Tag / fusion protein: 6xHis (N terminal on insert)
  Cloning method: Restriction Enzyme; 5′ cloning site BamHI (destroyed during cloning); 3′ cloning site HindIII (destroyed during cloning)
  Sequencing primers: 5′ DSP2466For:GAATTTCGTCGACAGATC; 3′ DSP2466Rev:AATAACCCGGATCAGCTT
Terms and licenses: Academic/Nonprofit Terms; Industry Terms
How to cite: pEMB018 LRRK2_BC_1520_2148_K1906M was a gift from Michael J Fox Foundation MJFF (Addgene plasmid # 40567 ; http://n2t.net/addgene:40567 ; RRID:Addgene_40567)
