[The description below was written by a language model from this plasmid's Addgene catalogue record and pLannotate feature annotations shown in this document.]
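Description:
pEMB018 LRRK2_BC_1520_2148_K1906M is a 9,323-nt baculovirus transfer plasmid built on the Emerald pEMB108 backbone, designed to express a fragment of human LRRK2 in insect cells. In bacteria it is maintained through a high-copy ColE1/pUC-type origin and selected with ampicillin (AmpR under its own bla promoter). An f1 phage origin and a remnant of lacZα are also present in the backbone.

The expression cassette is flanked on one side by the baculoviral lef2 and ORF603 sequences and on the other by the ORF1629 recombination region. These homology arms allow the cassette to be transferred by homologous recombination into the polyhedrin locus of an AcMNPV-type viral genome to generate recombinant virus. Between the arms, the very late polyhedrin (polH) promoter drives the LRRK2 insert, which covers residues 1520–2148 and carries the K1906M substitution. K1906M is generally used as a kinase-inactivating change in the LRRK2 kinase domain, although the record does not state the purpose. Facing the opposite direction, the late p6.9 promoter drives E. coli β-glucuronidase (GUS), which provides a colour-based reporter for identifying recombinant virus.

The catalogue entry lists a 6xHis tag at the N terminus of the insert, whereas the feature table detects a six-residue His stretch just downstream of the LRRK2 coding region. The tag position should therefore be checked against the sequence. The BamHI and HindIII sites used for cloning were destroyed. The construct is suited to producing affinity-purifiable mutant LRRK2 fragment for biochemical or structural work relevant to Parkinson's disease research.
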