Features (pLannotate 1.2.2; 14 found; start..end, strand, type, name):
    329..453     +  CDS            lef2: baculovirus late expression factor 2
    491..1096    +  CDS            ORF603: baculovirus ORF603 protein
   1167..2972    -  CDS            GUS: β-glucuronidase; uidA (or gusA) from E. coli
   2987..3302    -  promoter       p6.9 promoter: Autographa californica p6.9; baculovirus late basic protein promoter
   3317..3408    +  promoter       polyhedrin promoter: polh from Autographa californica; promoter for the baculovirus polyhedrin gene
   3463..5349    +  CDS            LRRK2 (fragment): LRRK2_HUMAN - Also known as PARK8. Experimental evidence at protein level: Swiss-Prot protein existence level 1. Serine/threonine-protein kinase which phosphorylates a broad range of proteins involved in multiple processes such as neuronal plasticity, autophagy, and vesicle trafficking (PubMed:20949042, PubMed:22012985, PubMed:26824392, PubMed:29125462, PubMed:28720718, PubMed:29127255, PubMed:30398148, PubMed:29212815, PubMed:30635421, PubMed:21850687, PubMed:23395371, PubMed:17114044, PubMed:24687852, PubMed:26014385, PubMed:25201882). Is a key regulator of RAB GTPases by regulating the GTP/
   5373..5390    +  CDS            9xHis (fragment): 9xHis affinity tag
   5427..6784    +  misc_recomb    baculovirus recombination region (ORF1629): contains part of ORF1629
   6782..6859    -  CDS            P61 (fragment): P78_NPVAC - Experimental evidence at protein level: Swiss-Prot protein existence level 1. Plays a role in the transport of the nucleocapsids from the cytoplasm toward the host nucleus together with the host actin- polymerizing Arp2/3 complex. From Autographa californica nuclear polyhedrosis virus (AcMNPV).
   7047..7635    -  rep_origin     ori: high-copy-number ColE1/pMB1/pBR322/pUC origin of replication
   7806..8666    -  CDS            AmpR: β-lactamase; bla; confers resistance to ampicillin, carbenicillin, and related antibiotics
   8667..8771    -  promoter       AmpR promoter: bla
   8798..9253    +  rep_origin     f1 ori (sequence partly withheld): f1 bacteriophage origin of replication; arrow indicates direction of (+) strand synthesis
   9258..1       -  CDS            lacZα (fragment) (across the origin): LacZα fragment of β-galactosidase; lacZ fragment
>Addgene plasmid #40567 | pEMB018 LRRK2_BC_1520_2148_K1906M | depositor full sequence | sequence record 52240 | pEMB018 LRRK2_BC_1520_2148_K1906M sequence 9323 bps
GGAACGGCTCCGCCCACTATTAATGAAATTAAAAATTCCAATTTTAAAAAACGCAGCAAGAGAAACATTT
GTATGAAAGAATGCGTAGAAGGAAAGAAAAATGTCGTCGACATGCTGAACAACAAGATTAATATGCCTCC
GTGTATAAAAAAAATATTGAACGATTTGAAAGAAAACAATGTACCGCGCGGCGGTATGTACAGGAAGAGG
TTTATACTAAACTGTTACATTGCAAACGTGGTTTCGTGTGCCAAGTGTGAAAACCGATGTTTAATCAAGG
CTCTGACGCATTTCTACAACCACGACTCCAAGTGTGTGGGTGAAGTCATGCATCTTTTAATCAAATCCCA
AGATGTGTATAAACCACCAAACTGCCAAAAAATGAAAACTGTCGACAAGCTCTGTCCGTTTGCTGGCAAC
TGCAAGGGTCTCAATCCTATTTGTAATTATTGAATAATAAAACAATTATAAATGCTAAATTTGTTTTTTA
TTAACGATACAAACCAAACGCAACAAGAACATTTGTAGTATTATCTATAATTGAAAACGCGTAGTTATAA
TCGCTGAGGTAATATTTAAAATCATTTTCAAATGATTCACAGTTAATTTGCGACAATATAATTTTATTTT
CACATAAACTAGACGCCTTGTCGTCTTCTTCTTCGTATTCCTTCTCTTTTTCATTTTTCTCTTCATAAAA
ATTAACATAGTTATTATCGTATCCATATATGTATCTATCGTATAGAGTAAATTTTTTGTTGTCATAAATA
TATATGTCTTTTTTAATGGGGTGTATAGTACCGCTGCGCATAGTTTTTCTGTAATTTACAACAGTGCTAT
TTTCTGGTAGTTCTTCGGAGTGTGTTGCTTTAATTATTAAATTTATATAATCAATGAATTTGGGATCGTC
GGTTTTGTACAATATGTTGCCGGCATAGTACGCAGCTTCTTCTAGTTCAATTACACCATTTTTTAGCAGC
ACCGGATTAACATAACTTTCCAAAATGTTGTACGAACCGTTAAACAAAAACAGTTCACCTCCCTTTTCTA
TACTATTGTCTGCGAGCAGTTGTTTGTTGTTAAAAATAACAGCCATTGTAATGAGACGCACAAACTAATA
TCACAAACTGGAAATGTCTATCAATATATAGTTGCTGATCAGATCCTCATTGTTTGCCTCCCTGCTGCGG
TTTTTCACCGAAGTTCATGCCAGTCCAGCGTTTTTGCAGCAGAAAAGCCGCCGACTTCGGTTTGCGGTCG
CGAGTGAAGATCCCTTTCTTGTTACCGCCAACGCGCAATATGCCTTGCGAGGTCGCAAAATCGGCGAAAT
TCCATACCTGTTCACCGACGACGGCGCTGACGCGATCAAAGACGCGGTGATACATATCCAGCCATGCACA
CTGATACTCTTCACTCCACATGTCGGTGTACATTGAGTGCAGCCCGGCTAACGTATCCACGCCGTATTCG
GTGATGATAATCGGCTGATGCAGTTTCTCCTGCCAGGCCAGAAGTTCTTTTTCCAGTACCTTCTCTGCCG
TTTCCAAATCGCCGCTTTGGACATACCATCCGTAATAACGGTTCAGGCACAGCACATCAAAGAGATCGCT
GATGGTATCGGTGTGAGCGTCGCAGAACATTACATTGACGCAGGTGATCGGACGCGTCGGGTCGAGTTTA
CGCGTTGCTTCCGCCAGTGGCGCGAAATATTCCCGTGCACCTTGCGGACGGGTATCCGGTTCGTTGGCAA
TACTCCACATCACCACGCTTGGGTGGTTTTTGTCACGCGCTATCAGCTCTTTAATCGCCTGTAAGTGCGC
TTGCTGAGTTTCCCCGTTGACTGCCTCTTCGCTGTACAGTTCTTTCGGCTTGTTGCCCGCTTCGAAACCA
ATGCCTAAAGAGAGCGAAAAGCCGACAGCAGCAGTTTCATCAATCACCACGATGCCATGTTCATCTGCCC
AGTCGAGCATCTCTTCAGCGTAAGGGTAATGCGAGGTACGGTAGGAGTTGGCCCCAATCCAGTCCATTAA
TGCGTGGTCGTGCACCATCAGCACGTTATCGAATCCTTTGCCACGTAAGTCCGCATCTTCATGACGACCA
AAGCCAGTAAAGTAGAACGGTTTGTGGTTAATCAGGAACTGTTGGCCCTTCACTGCCACTGACCGGATGC
CGACGCGAAGCGGGTAGATATCACACTCTGTCTGGCTTTTGGCTGTGACGCACAGTTCATAGAGATAACC
TTCACCCGGTTGCCAGAGGTGCGGATTCACCACTTGCAAAGTCCCGCTAGTGCCTTGTCCAGTTGCAACC
ACCTGTTGATCCGCATCACGCAGTTCAACGCTGACATCACCATTGGCCACCACCTGCCAGTCAACAGACG
CGTGGTTACAGTCTTGCGCGACATGCGTCACCACGGTGATATCGTCCACCCAGGTGTTCGGCGTGGTGTA
GAGCATTACGCTGCGATGGATTCCGGCATAGTTAAAGAAATCATGGAAGTAAGACTGCTTTTTCTTGCCG
TTTTCGTCGGTAATCACCATTCCCGGCGGGATAGTCTGCCAGTTCAGTTCGTTGTTCACACAAACGGTGA
TACGTACACTTTTCCCGGCAATAACATACGGCGTGACATCGGCTTCAAATGGCGTATAGCCGCCCTGATG
CTCCATCACTTCCTGATTATTGACCCACACTTTGCCGTAATGAGTGACCGCATCGAAACGCAGCACGATA
CGCTGGCCTGCCCAACCTTTCGGTATAAAGACTTCGCGCTGATACCAGACGTTGCCCGCATAATTACGAA
TATCTGCATCGGCGAACTGATCGTTAAAACTGCCTGGCACAGCAATTGCCCGGCTTTCTTGTAACGCGCT
TTCCCACCAACGCTGATCAATTCCACAGTTTTCGCGATCCAGACTGAATGCCCACAGGCCGTCGAGTTTT
TTGATTTCACGGGTTGGGGTTTCTACAGGACGGACCATATTTATAGGTGTAATTTATGTAGCTGTAATTT
TTACCTTATTAATATTTTTTACGCTTTGCATTCGACGACTGAACTCCCAAATATATGTTTAACTCGTCTT
GGTCGTTTGAATTTTTGTTGCTGTGTTTCCTAATATTTTCCATCACCTTAAATATGTTATTGTAATCCTC
AATGTTGAACTTGCAATTGGACACGGCATAGTTTTCCATAGTCGTGTAAAACATGGTATTGGCTGCATTG
TAATACATCCGACTGAGCGGGTACGGATCTATGTGTTTGAGCAGCCTGTTCAAAAACTCTGCATCGTCGC
AAAACGGAATTTCGTCGACAGATCTGATCATGGAGATAATTAAAATGATAACCATCTCGCAAATAAATAA
GTATTTTACTGTTTTCGTAACAGTTTTGTAATAAAAAAACCTATAAATATAGGATCTATGCACCACCATC
ACCACCATCACCACTTGGTGCCCCGCGGATCCGGACAGCTGATCCCCGACTGCTACGTGGAACTTGAGAA
GATCATCCTGAGCGAGCGCAAGAATGTGCCTATCGAGTTTCCAGTGATCGATCGCAAACGTCTCCTCCAG
CTCGTGCGTGAGAATCAGCTGCAGCTCGACGAGAACGAGCTGCCTCATGCTGTGCACTTCCTTAACGAGT
CAGGTGTCCTCCTGCACTTCCAGGACCCGGCTCTCCAGCTGAGTGACCTCTATTTCGTGGAGCCAAAGTG
GCTCTGTAAAATTATGGCTCAAATCCTCACTGTCAAGGTAGAGGGCTGTCCAAAGCACCCAAAGGGCATC
ATCTCGCGTCGCGACGTGGAAAAGTTTCTCTCTAAGAAGCGCAAGTTTCCCAAGAACTACATGAGCCAGT
ACTTTAAACTGTTGGAGAAGTTCCAGATCGCTCTGCCTATCGGCGAAGAGTACCTGTTGGTTCCTTCCTC
CCTGTCCGATCACCGCCCCGTGATTGAGCTGCCTCACTGCGAGAACAGCGAGATTATCATTCGCCTATAC
GAGATGCCGTACTTTCCGATGGGCTTCTGGTCAAGGCTCATCAATCGTCTGCTTGAAATCTCCCCATATA
TGCTGAGCGGTCGTGAACGCGCTCTGAGGCCAAACCGGATGTACTGGCGCCAGGGGATTTACTTGAACTG
GTCCCCTGAGGCTTATTGTCTGGTGGGCTCGGAAGTCCTGGATAACCACCCCGAATCATTCCTGAAGATC
ACCGTTCCTTCCTGCCGTAAGGGTTGCATTCTATTGGGACAGGTGGTGGATCATATCGATTCCCTGATGG
AGGAGTGGTTCCCTGGCCTGTTGGAGATCGACATCTGTGGCGAGGGTGAGACCCTGCTGAAGAAGTGGGC
ACTCTACAGTTTCAATGACGGCGAAGAACACCAGAAGATTCTGCTCGACGACCTCATGAAGAAGGCCGAG
GAGGGCGACCTGCTCGTGAACCCCGACCAGCCTAGGCTGACCATCCCCATCTCCCAGATTGCACCCGACC
TTATCCTCGCTGACCTGCCTCGCAACATCATGCTGAACAATGACGAGCTGGAGTTTGAACAAGCACCCGA
GTTCCTGCTAGGCGACGGCTCTTTCGGTTCAGTTTACCGTGCTGCTTACGAGGGTGAAGAGGTTGCCGTG
ATGATTTTTAACAAGCACACTTCGCTCCGTCTGCTGCGTCAGGAGCTTGTGGTTCTCTGCCACCTGCACC
ACCCTTCCCTGATCTCCCTGCTGGCCGCCGGCATTAGGCCTCGCATGCTAGTGATGGAACTGGCCAGTAA
GGGTTCATTGGACCGCCTGCTGCAGCAGGACAAGGCTAGCCTGACCCGTACGCTCCAGCACCGTATCGCC
CTGCATGTGGCCGACGGACTGCGCTACTTGCACAGTGCCATGATCATTTATCGCGATCTGAAGCCTCATA
ATGTTCTTCTGTTCACGCTCTACCCAAACGCAGCTATCATTGCCAAAATTGCCGATTACGGCATAGCCCA
GTACTGCTGTCGTATGGGTATCAAGACTAGCGAGGGTACACCTGGGTTCCGCGCTCCCGAAGTCGCACGC
GGGAACGTGATCTACAACCAGCAGGCCGACGTGTACTCGTTTGGCCTGCTCCTGTATGACATTCTCACTA
CCGGAGGCCGGATTGTGGAGGGCCTGAAATTTCCCAACGAGTTCGACGAGCTGGAGATCCAGGGCAAGCT
GCCTGACCCCGTGAAGGAGTACGGTTGTGCACCCTGGCCTATGGTGGAGAAGCTCATTAAGCAGTGTCTG
AAGGAGAACCCTCAGGAACGCCCCACAAGCGCCCAGGTGTTCGACATTCTAAACTCTGCAGAGTTAGTGT
GTCTGACTAGGCGTATCTTACTCCCGAAGTAAAGCTTGCGGCCGCACTCGAGCACCACCACCACCACCAC
TAACCTAGGTAGCTGAGCGCATGCAAGCTGATCCGGGTTATTAGTACATTTATTAAGCGCTAGATTCTGT
GCGTTGTTGATTTACAGACAATTGTTGTACGTATTTTAATAATTCATTAAATTTATAATCTTTAGGGTGG
TATGTTAGAGCGAAAATCAAATGATTTTCAGCGTCTTTATATCTGAATTTAAATATTAAATCCTCAATAG
ATTTGTAAAATAGGTTTCGATTAGTTTCAAACAAGGGTTGTTTTTCCGAACCGATGGCTGGACTATCTAA
TGGATTTTCGCTCAACGCCACAAAACTTGCCAAATCTTGTAGCAGCAATCTAGCTTTGTCGATATTCGTT
TGTGTTTTGTTTTGTAATAAAGGTTCGACGTCGTTCAAAATATTATGCGCTTTTGTATTTCTTTCATCAC
TGTCGTTAGTGTACAATTGACTCGACGTAAACACGTTAAATAGAGCTTGGACATATTTAACATCGGGCGT
GTTAGCTTTATTAGGCCGATTATCGTCGTCGTCCCAACCCTCGTCGTTAGAAGTTGCTTCCGAAGACGAT
TTTGCCATAGCCACACGACGCCTATTAATTGTGTCGGCTAACACGTCCGCGATCAAATTTGTAGTTGAGC
TTTTTGGAATTATTTCTGATTGCGGGCGTTTTTGGGCGGGTTTCAATCTAACTGTGCCCGATTTTAATTC
AGACAACACGTTAGAAAGCGATGGTGCAGGCGGTGGTAACATTTCAGACGGCAAATCTACTAATGGCGGC
GGTGGTGGAGCTGATGATAAATCTACCATCGGTGGAGGCGCAGGCGGGGCTGGCGGCGGAGGCGGAGGCG
GAGGTGGTGGCGGTGATGCAGACGGCGGTTTAGGCTCAAATGTCTCTTTAGGCAACACAGTCGGCACCTC
AACTATTGTACTGGTTTCGGGCGCCGTTTTTGGTTTGACCGGTCTGAGACGAGTGCGATTTTTTTCGTTT
CTAATAGCTTCCAACAATTGTTGTCTGTCGTCTAAAGGTGCAGCGGGTTGAGGTTCCGTCGGCATTGGTG
GAGCGGGCGGCAATTCAGACATCGATGGTGGTGGTGGTGGTGGAGGCGCTGGAATGTTAGGCACGGGAGA
AGGTGGTGGCGGCGGTGCCGCCGGTATAATTTGTTCTGGTTTAGTTTGTTCGCGCACGATTGTGGGCACC
GGCGCAGGCGCCGCTGGCTGCACAACGGAAGGTCGTCTGCTTCGAGGCAGCGCTTGGGGTGGTGGCAATT
CAATATTATAATTGGAATACAAATCGTAAAAATCTGCTATAAGCATTGTAATTTCGCTATCGTTTACCGT
GCCGATATTTAACAACCGCTCAATGTAAGCAATTGTATTGTAAAGAGATTGTCTCAAGCTCGGATCGATC
CCGCACGCCGATAACAAGCCTTTTCATTTTTACTACAGCATTGTAGTGGCGAGACACTTCGCTGTCGTCG
AGGTTTAAACGCTTCCTCGCTCACTGACTCGCTGCGCTCGGTCGTTCGGCTGCGGCGAGCGGTATCAGCT
CACTCAAAGGCGGTAATACGGTTATCCACAGAATCAGGGGATAACGCAGGAAAGAACATGTGAGCAAAAG
GCCAGCAAAAGGCCAGGAACCGTAAAAAGGCCGCGTTGCTGGCGTTTTTCCATAGGCTCCGCCCCCCTGA
CGAGCATCACAAAAATCGACGCTCAAGTCAGAGGTGGCGAAACCCGACAGGACTATAAAGATACCAGGCG
TTTCCCCCTGGAAGCTCCCTCGTGCGCTCTCCTGTTCCGACCCTGCCGCTTACCGGATACCTGTCCGCCT
TTCTCCCTTCGGGAAGCGTGGCGCTTTCTCATAGCTCACGCTGTAGGTATCTCAGTTCGGTGTAGGTCGT
TCGCTCCAAGCTGGGCTGTGTGCACGAACCCCCCGTTCAGCCCGACCGCTGCGCCTTATCCGGTAACTAT
CGTCTTGAGTCCAACCCGGTAAGACACGACTTATCGCCACTGGCAGCAGCCACTGGTAACAGGATTAGCA
GAGCGAGGTATGTAGGCGGTGCTACAGAGTTCTTGAAGTGGTGGCCTAACTACGGCTACACTAGAAGGAC
AGTATTTGGTATCTGCGCTCTGCTGAAGCCAGTTACCTTCGGAAAAAGAGTTGGTAGCTCTTGATCCGGC
AAACAAACCACCGCTGGTAGCGGTGGTTTTTTTGTTTGCAAGCAGCAGATTACGCGCAGAAAAAAAGGAT
CTCAAGAAGATCCTTTGATCTTTTCTACGGGGTCTGACGCTCAGTGGAACGAAAACTCACGTTAAGGGAT
TTTGGTCATGAGATTATCAAAAAGGATCTTCACCTAGATCCTTTTAAATTAAAAATGAAGTTTTAAATCA
ATCTAAAGTATATATGAGTAAACTTGGTCTGACAGTTACCAATGCTTAATCAGTGAGGCACCTATCTCAG
CGATCTGTCTATTTCGTTCATCCATAGTTGCCTGACTCCCCGTCGTGTAGATAACTACGATACGGGAGGG
CTTACCATCTGGCCCCAGTGCTGCAATGATACCGCGAGACCCACGCTCACCGGCTCCAGATTTATCAGCA
ATAAACCAGCCAGCCGGAAGGGCCGAGCGCAGAAGTGGTCCTGCAACTTTATCCGCCTCCATCCAGTCTA
TTAATTGTTGCCGGGAAGCTAGAGTAAGTAGTTCGCCAGTTAATAGTTTGCGCAACGTTGTTGCCATTGC
TACAGGCATCGTGGTGTCACGCTCGTCGTTTGGTATGGCTTCATTCAGCTCCGGTTCCCAACGATCAAGG
CGAGTTACATGATCCCCCATGTTGTGCAAAAAAGCGGTTAGCTCCTTCGGTCCTCCGATCGTTGTCAGAA
GTAAGTTGGCCGCAGTGTTATCACTCATGGTTATGGCAGCACTGCATAATTCTCTTACTGTCATGCCATC
CGTAAGATGCTTTTCTGTGACTGGTGAGTACTCAACCAAGTCATTCTGAGAATAGTGTATGCGGCGACCG
AGTTGCTCTTGCCCGGCGTCAATACGGGATAATACCGCGCCACATAGCAGAACTTTAAAAGTGCTCATCA
TTGGAAAACGTTCTTCGGGGCGAAAACTCTCAAGGATCTTACCGCTGTTGAGATCCAGTTCGATGTAACC
CACTCGTGCACCCAACTGATCTTCAGCATCTTTTACTTTCACCAGCGTTTCTGGGTGAGCAAAAACAGGA
AGGCAAAATGCCGCAAAAAAGGGAATAAGGGCGACACGGAAATGTTGAATACTCATACTCTTCCTTTTTC
AATATTATTGAAGCATTTATCAGGGTTATTGTCTCATGAGCGGATACATATTTGAATGTATTTAGAAAAA
TAAACAAATAGGGGTTCCGCGCACATTTCCCCGAAAAGTGCCACCTG
[124 nt withheld, positions 8798-8921]
C
[91 nt withheld, positions 8923-9013]
A
[49 nt withheld, positions 9015-9063]
CCTTTGACGTTGGAGTCCACGTTCTTT
[37 nt withheld, positions 9091-9127]
ACCCTATCTCGGTCTATTCTTTTGATTTATAAGGGATTTTGCCGATTTCGGCCTATTGGTTAAAAAATGA
GCTGATTTAACAAAAATTTAACGCGAATTTTAACAAAATATTAACGTTTACAATTTCCCATTCGCCATTC
AGGCTGCGCAACTGTTGGGAAGGGCGATCGGTGCGGGCCTCTTCGCTATTACGCCA
