>Addgene plasmid #40567 | pEMB018 LRRK2_BC_1520_2148_K1906M | addgene partial sequence | sequence record 53772 | DSP2466For 5'-GAATTTCGTCGACAGATC-3'
CCATCTCGCAATAAATAAGTATTTTACTGTTTTCGTAACAGTTTTGTAATAAAAAAACCTATAAATATAG
GATCTATGCACCACCATCACCACCATCACCACTTGGTGCCCCGCGGATCCGGACAGCTGATCCCCGACTG
CTACGTGGAACTTGAGAAGATCATCCTGAGCGAGCGCAAGAATGTGCCTATCGAGTTTCCAGTGATCGAT
CGCAAACGTCTCCTCCAGCTCGTGCGTGAGAATCAGCTGCAGCTCGACGAGAACGAGCTGCCTCATGCTG
TGCACTTCCTTAACGAGTCAGGTGTCCTCCTGCACTTCCAGGACCCGGCTCTCCAGCTGAGTGACCTCTA
TTTCGTGGAGCCAAAGTGGCTCTGTAAAATTATGGCTCAAATCCTCACTGTCAAGGTAGAGGGCTGTCCA
AAGCACCCAAAGGGCATCATCTCGCGTCGCGACGTGGAAAAGTTTCTCTCTAAGAAGCGCAAGTTTCCCA
AGAACTACATGAGCCAGTACTTTAAACTGTTGGAGAAGTTCCAGATCGCTCTGCCTATCGGCGAAGAGTA
CCTGTTGGTTCCTTCCTCCCTGTCCGATCACCGCCCCGTGATTGAGCTGCCTCACTGCGAGAACAGCGAG
ATTATCATTCGCCTATACGAGATGCCGTACTTTCCGATGGGCTTCTGGTCAAGGCTCATCAATCGTCTGC
TTGAAATCTCCCCATATATGCTGAGCGGTCGTGAACGCGCTCTGAGGCCAAACCGGATGTACTGGCGCCA
GGGGATTTACTTGAACTGGTCCCCTGAGGCTTATTGTCTGGTGGGCTCGGAAGTCCTGGATAACCACCCC
GAATCATTCCTGAAGATCACCGTTCCTTCCTGCCGTAA
