>Addgene plasmid #40567 | pEMB018 LRRK2_BC_1520_2148_K1906M | addgene partial sequence | sequence record 53773 | DSP2466Rev 5'-AATAACCCGGATCAGCTT-3'
GGTGGTGGTGGTGGTGCTCGAGTGCGGCCGCAAGCTTTACTTCGGGAGTAAGATACGCCTAGTCAGACAC
ACTAACTCTGCAGAGTTTAGAATGTCGAACACCTGGGCGCTTGTGGGGCGTTCCTGAGGGTTCTCCTTCA
GACACTGCTTAATGAGCTTCTCCACCATAGGCCAGGGTGCACAACCGTACTCCTTCACGGGGTCAGGCAG
CTTGCCCTGGATCTCCAGCTCGTCGAACTCGTTGGGAAATTTCAGGCCCTCCACAATCCGGCCTCCGGTA
GTGAGAATGTCATACAGGAGCAGGCCAAACGAGTACACGTCGGCCTGCTGGTTGTAGATCACGTTCCCGC
GTGCGACTTCGGGAGCGCGGAACCCAGGTGTACCCTCGCTAGTCTTGATACCCATACGACAGCAGTACTG
GGCTATGCCGTAATCGGCAATTTTGGCAATGATAGCTGCGTTTGGGTAGAGCGTGAACAGAAGAACATTA
TGAGGCTTCAGATCGCGATAAATGATCATGGCACTGTGCAAGTAGCGCAGTCCGTCGGCCACATGCAGGG
CGATACGGTGCTGGAGCGTACGGGTCAGGCTAGCCTTGTCCTGCTGCAGCAGGCGGTCCAATGAACCCTT
ACTGGCCAGTTCCATCACTAGCATGCGAGGCCTAATGCCGGCGGCCAGCAGGGAGATCAGGGAAGGGTGG
TGCAGGTGGCAGAGAACCACAAGCTCCTGACGCAGCAGACGGAGCGAAGTGTGCTTGTTAAAAATCATCA
CGGCAACCTCTTCACCCTCGTAAGCAGCACGGTAAACTGAACCGAAAGAG
